>Addgene plasmid #142624 | TFORF0438 | addgene full sequence | sequence record 397784 | Addgene NGS Result
TTAATGTAGTCTTATGCAATACTCTTGTAGTCTTGCAACATGGTAACGATGAGTTAGCAACATGCCTTAC
AAGGAGAGAAAAAGCACCGTGCATGCCGATTGGTGGAAGTAAGGTGGTACGATCGTGCCTTATTAGGAAG
GCAACAGACGGGTCTGACATGGATTGGACGAACCACTGAATTGCCGCATTGCAGAGATATTGTATTTAAG
TGCCTAGCTCGATACATAAACGGGTCTCTCTGGTTAGACCAGATCTGAGCCTGGGAGCTCTCTGGCTAAC
TAGGGAACCCACTGCTTAAGCCTCAATAAAGCTTGCCTTGAGTGCTTCAAGTAGTGTGTGCCCGTCTGTT
GTGTGACTCTGGTAACTAGAGATCCCTCAGACCCTTTTAGTCAGTGTGGAAAATCTCTAGCAGTGGCGCC
CGAACAGGGACTTGAAAGCGAAAGGGAAACCAGAGGAGCTCTCTCGACGCAGGACTCGGCTTGCTGAAGC
GCGCACGGCAAGAGGCGAGGGGCGGCGACTGGTGAGTACGCCAAAAATTTTGACTAGCGGAGGCTAGAAG
GAGAGAGATGGGTGCGAGAGCGTCAGTATTAAGCGGGGGAGAATTAGATCGCGATGGGAAAAAATTCGGT
TAAGGCCAGGGGGAAAGAAAAAATATAAATTAAAACATATAGTATGGGCAAGCAGGGAGCTAGAACGATT
CGCAGTTAATCCTGGCCTGTTAGAAACATCAGAAGGCTGTAGACAAATACTGGGACAGCTACAACCATCC
CTTCAGACAGGATCAGAAGAACTTAGATCATTATATAATACAGTAGCAACCCTCTATTGTGTGCATCAAA
GGATAGAGATAAAAGACACCAAGGAAGCTTTAGACAAGATAGAGGAAGAGCAAAACAAAAGTAAGACCAC
CGCACAGCAAGCGGCCGCTGATCTTCAGACCTGGAGGAGGAGATATGAGGGACAATTGGAGAAGTGAATT
ATATAAATATAAAGTAGTAAAAATTGAACCATTAGGAGTAGCACCCACCAAGGCAAAGAGAAGAGTGGTG
CAGAGAGAAAAAAGAGCAGTGGGAATAGGAGCTTTGTTCCTTGGGTTCTTGGGAGCAGCAGGAAGCACTA
TGGGCGCAGCGTCAATGACGCTGACGGTACAGGCCAGACAATTATTGTCTGGTATAGTGCAGCAGCAGAA
CAATTTGCTGAGGGCTATTGAGGCGCAACAGCATCTGTTGCAACTCACAGTCTGGGGCATCAAGCAGCTC
CAGGCAAGAATCCTGGCTGTGGAAAGATACCTAAAGGATCAACAGCTCCTGGGGATTTGGGGTTGCTCTG
GAAAACTCATTTGCACCACTGCTGTGCCTTGGAATGCTAGTTGGAGTAATAAATCTCTGGAACAGATTTG
GAATCACACGACCTGGATGGAGTGGGACAGAGAAATTAACAATTACACAAGCTTAATACACTCCTTAATT
GAAGAATCGCAAAACCAGCAAGAAAAGAATGAACAAGAATTATTGGAATTAGATAAATGGGCAAGTTTGT
GGAATTGGTTTAACATAACAAATTGGCTGTGGTATATAAAATTATTCATAATGATAGTAGGAGGCTTGGT
AGGTTTAAGAATAGTTTTTGCTGTACTTTCTATAGTGAATAGAGTTAGGCAGGGATATTCACCATTATCG
TTTCAGACCCACCTCCCAACCCCGAGGGGACCCATGCATTGCATCTCAATTAGTCAGCAACCAGGTGTGG
AAAGTCCCCAGGCTCCCCAGCAGGCAGAAGTATGCAAAGCATGCGTCTCAATTAGTCAGCAACCATAGTC
CCGCCCCTAACTCCGCCCATCCCGCCCCTAACTCCGCCCAGTTCCGCCCATTCTCCGCCCCATGGCTGAC
TAATTTTTTTTATTTATGCAGAGGCCGAGGCCGCCTCGGCCTCTGAGCTATTCCAGAAGTAGTGAGGAGG
CTTTTTTGGAGGCCTAGGCTTTTGCAAAAAGCTTTCTAGAGGTACCACCGGAGCTTACCATGACCGAGTA
CAAGCCCACGGTGCGCCTCGCCACCCGCGACGACGTCCCCAGGGCCGTACGCACCCTCGCCGCCGCGTTC
GCCGACTACCCCGCCACGCGCCACACCGTCGATCCGGACCGCCACATCGAGCGGGTCACCGAGCTGCAAG
AACTCTTCCTCACGCGCGTCGGGCTCGACATCGGCAAGGTGTGGGTCGCGGACGACGGCGCCGCCGTGGC
GGTCTGGACCACGCCGGAGAGCGTCGAAGCGGGGGCGGTGTTCGCCGAGATCGGCCCGCGCATGGCCGAG
TTGAGCGGTTCCCGGCTGGCCGCGCAGCAACAGATGGAAGGCCTCCTGGCGCCGCACCGGCCCAAGGAGC
CCGCGTGGTTCCTGGCCACCGTCGGCGTCTCGCCCGACCACCAGGGCAAGGGTCTGGGCAGCGCCGTCGT
GCTCCCCGGAGTGGAGGCGGCCGAGCGCGCCGGGGTGCCCGCCTTCCTGGAGACCTCCGCGCCCCGCAAC
CTCCCCTTCTACGAGCGGCTCGGCTTCACCGTCACCGCCGACGTCGAGGTGCCCGAAGGACCGCGCACCT
GGTGCATGACCCGCAAGCCCGGTGCCAGTTAACGAATTCTAGATCTTGAGACAAATGGCAGTATTCATCC
ACAATTTTAAAAGAAAAGGGGGGATTGGGGGGTACAGTGCAGGGGAAAGAATAGTAGACATAATAGCAAC
AGACATACAAACTAAAGAATTACAAAAACAAATTACAAAAATTCAAAATTTTCGGGTTTATTACAGGGAC
AGCAGAGATCCACTTTGGCGCCGGCTCGAGGCCTGCAGGTGCAAAGATGGATAAAGTTTTAAACAGAGAG
GAATCTTTGCAGCTAATGGACCTTCTAGGTCTTGAAAGGAGTGGGAATTGGCTCCGGTGCCCGTCAGTGG
GCAGAGCGCACATCGCCCACAGTCCCCGAGAAGTTGGGGGGAGGGGTCGGCAATTGAACCGGTGCCTAGA
GAAGGTGGCGCGGGGTAAACTGGGAAAGTGATGTCGTGTACTGGCTCCGCCTTTTTCCCGAGGGTGGGGG
AGAACCGTATATAAGTGCAGTAGTCGCCGTGAACGTTCTTTTTCGCAACGGGTTTGCCGCCAGAACACAG
GTAAGTGCCGTGTGTGGTTCCCGCGGGCCTGGCCTCTTTACGGGTTATGGCCCTTGCGTGCCTTGAATTA
CTTCCACCTGGCTGCAGTACGTGATTCTTGATCCCGAGCTTCGGGTTGGAAGTGGGTGGGAGAGTTCGAG
GCCTTGCGCTTAAGGAGCCCCTTCGCCTCGTGCTTGAGTTGAGGCCTGGCCTGGGCGCTGGGGCCGCCGC
GTGCGAATCTGGTGGCACCTTCGCGCCTGTCTCGCTGCTTTCGATAAGTCTCTAGCCATTTAAAATTTTT
GATGACCTGCTGCGACGCTTTTTTTCTGGCAAGATAGTCTTGTAAATGCGGGCCAAGATCTGCACACTGG
TATTTCGGTTTTTGGGGCCGCGGGCGGCGACGGGGCCCGTGCGTCCCAGCGCACATGTTCGGCGAGGCGG
GGCCTGCGAGCGCGGCCACCGAGAATCGGACGGGGGTAGTCTCAAGCTGGCCGGCCTGCTCTGGTGCCTG
GCCTCGCGCCGCCGTGTATCGCCCCGCCCTGGGCGGCAAGGCTGGCCCGGTCGGCACCAGTTGCGTGAGC
GGAAAGATGGCCGCTTCCCGGCCCTGCTGCAGGGAGCTCAAAATGGAGGACGCGGCGCTCGGGAGAGCGG
GCGGGTGAGTCACCCACACAAAGGAAAAGGGCCTTTCCGTCCTCAGCCGTCGCTTCATGTGACTCCACGG
AGTACCGGGCGCCGTCCAGGCACCTCGATTAGTTCTCGAGCTTTTGGAGTACGTCGTCTTTAGGTTGGGG
GGAGGGGTTTTATGCGATGGAGTTTCCCCACACTGAGTGGGTGGAGACTGAAGTTAGGCCAGCTTGGCAC
TTGATGTAATTCTCCTTGGAATTTGCCCTTTTTGAGTTTGGATCTTGGTTCATTCTCAAGCCTCAGACAG
TGGTTCAAAGTTTTTTTCTTCCATTTCAGGTGTCGTGAGGCTAGCACCGCCACCATGTCAGGAGAGGCCA
CAGTCTTGGCCTACCATGCTCCAGAAGAACAGGAAGGACTTCTAGTTGTCAAGGTTGAAGAAGAAAATTA
TGTTTTGGACCAGGACTTTGGCCTTCAGGAAAACCCCTGGAGCCAAGAGGTATTCCGGCAGAAGTTCAGG
CAGTTTAGTTACTCTGACTCCACTGGCCCTCGGGAGGCTCTGAGCCGGCTGCGAGAGCTTTGCTGTCAGT
GGTTGAGGCCGGAGGTGCACTCCAAGGAGCAGATCCTGGAGCTGCTGATGTTGGAGCAGTTCCTGGCCAT
CCTTCCTGAGGAGCTGCAAGCTTGGCTGCGAGAGCATCGGCCAGAGAATGGAGAGGAAGCTGTGACTATG
CTGGAGGAGCTGGAAAAAGAACTGGAGGAGCCAAGGCAACAGGACACAACTCATGGCCAAGAAATGTTCT
GGCAGGAAATGACATCCACAGGAGCACTGAAGTCTCTGTCTCTGAATAGCCCGGTGCAGCCCTTAGAGAA
CCAGTGCAAGACTGAGACTCAGGAGTCCCAGGCTTTCCAGGAGAGAGATGGCAGGATGGTGGCTGGCAAA
GTGTTGATGGCAAAGCAAGAAATTGTTGAATGTGTAGCCTCAGCAGCTATGATATCGCCGGGAAAACTTC
CTGGAGAAACACATTCCCAACGGATAGCTGAAGAAGCTTTGGGAGGTCTGGACAACTCTAAGAAGCAAAA
GGGAAATGCTGCAGGGAACAAAATCAGTCAGCTTCCTTCCCAGGACAGACATTTCAGTCTGGCAACCTTC
AACAGAAGAATCCCCACAGAACACAGTGTCCTTGAATCTCATGAGAGTGAAGGAAGTTTCAGTATGAATT
CAAATGATATTACACAACAGAGCGTTGACACTAGGGAAAAGCTCTATGAGTGCTTTGACTGTGGGAAGGC
CTTTTGCCAGAGCTCAAAGCTGATTAGACATCAGAGAATTCATACTGGAGAGAGACCTTATGCATGTAAA
GAATGTGGCAAAGCCTTCAGTTTGAGCTCAGACCTTGTTAGACATCAGAGAATTCATAGTGGTGAAAAAC
CCTATGAATGTTGTGAATGTGGAAAAGCCTTCAGGGGCAGTTCAGAGCTCATCAGGCATCGGAGAATCCA
CACTGGAGAGAAGCCTTATGAATGTGGAGAATGTGGGAAGGCCTTCAGCCGGAGCTCAGCCCTTATTCAG
CATAAGAAAATTCACACTGGAGATAAAAGCTATGAATGTATTGCATGTGGTAAGGCTTTTGGTAGGAGTT
CTATCCTTATTGAACATCAAAGAATTCACACTGGAGAGAAACCTTATGAATGTAATGAATGTGGAAAATC
CTTCAATCAGAGCTCAGCCCTCACCCAGCACCAGAGAATTCACACTGGAGAGAAGCCTTATGAATGTAGT
GAATGTAGAAAAACATTTAGGCATAGGTCAGGCCTTATGCAGCATCAGAGAACACACACCAGAGTTTAGT
AATGAACTAGTCCGTAACTTGAAAGTATTTCGATTTCTTGGCTTTATATATCTTGTGGAAAGGACGAACT
CCGTAAGTCGGGTGGGTGTTCACGCGTTAAGTCGACAATCAACCTCTGGATTACAAAATTTGTGAAAGAT
TGACTGGTATTCTTAACTATGTTGCTCCTTTTACGCTATGTGGATACGCTGCTTTAATGCCTTTGTATCA
TGCTATTGCTTCCCGTATGGCTTTCATTTTCTCCTCCTTGTATAAATCCTGGTTGCTGTCTCTTTATGAG
GAGTTGTGGCCCGTTGTCAGGCAACGTGGCGTGGTGTGCACTGTGTTTGCTGACGCAACCCCCACTGGTT
GGGGCATTGCCACCACCTGTCAGCTCCTTTCCGGGACTTTCGCTTTCCCCCTCCCTATTGCCACGGCGGA
ACTCATCGCCGCCTGCCTTGCCCGCTGCTGGACAGGGGCTCGGCTGTTGGGCACTGACAATTCCGTGGTG
TTGTCGGGGAAATCATCGTCCTTTCCTTGGCTGCTCGCCTGTGTTGCCACCTGGATTCTGCGCGGGACGT
CCTTCTGCTACGTCCCTTCGGCCCTCAATCCAGCGGACCTTCCTTCCCGCGGCCTGCTGCCGGCTCTGCG
GCCTCTTCCGCGTCTTCGCCTTCGCCCTCAGACGAGTCGGATCTCCCTTTGGGCCGCCTCCCCGCGTCGA
CTTTAAGACCAATGACTTACAAGGCAGCTGTAGATCTTAGCCACTTTTTAAAAGAAAAGGGGGGACTGGA
AGGGCTAATTCACTCCCAACGAAGACAAGATCTGCTTTTTGCTTGTACTGGGTCTCTCTGGTTAGACCAG
ATCTGAGCCTGGGAGCTCTCTGGCTAACTAGGGAACCCACTGCTTAAGCCTCAATAAAGCTTGCCTTGAG
TGCTTCAAGTAGTGTGTGCCCGTCTGTTGTGTGACTCTGGTAACTAGAGATCCCTCAGACCCTTTTAGTC
AGTGTGGAAAATCTCTAGCAGTACGTATAGTAGTTCATGTCATCTTATTATTCAGTATTTATAACTTGCA
AAGAAATGAATATCAGAGAGTGAGAGGAACTTGTTTATTGCAGCTTATAATGGTTACAAATAAAGCAATA
GCATCACAAATTTCACAAATAAAGCATTTTTTTCACTGCATTCTAGTTGTGGTTTGTCCAAACTCATCAA
TGTATCTTATCATGTCTGGCTCTAGCTATCCCGCCCCTAACTCCGCCCATCCCGCCCCTAACTCCGCCCA
GTTCCGCCCATTCTCCGCCCCATGGCTGACTAATTTTTTTTATTTATGCAGAGGCCGAGGCCGCCTCGGC
CTCTGAGCTATTCCAGAAGTAGTGAGGAGGCTTTTTTGGAGGCCTAGGGACGTACCCAATTCGCCCTATA
GTGAGTCGTATTACGCGCGCTCACTGGCCGTCGTTTTACAACGTCGTGACTGGGAAAACCCTGGCGTTAC
CCAACTTAATCGCCTTGCAGCACATCCCCCTTTCGCCAGCTGGCGTAATAGCGAAGAGGCCCGCACCGAT
CGCCCTTCCCAACAGTTGCGCAGCCTGAATGGCGAATGGG
[124 nt withheld, positions 7181-7304]
C
[91 nt withheld, positions 7306-7396]
A
[49 nt withheld, positions 7398-7446]
CCTTTGACGTTGGAGTCCACGTTCTTT
[37 nt withheld, positions 7474-7510]
ACCCTATCTCGGTCTATTCTTTTGATTTATAAGGGATTTTGCCGATTTCGGCCTATTGGTTAAAAAATGA
GCTGATTTAACAAAAATTTAACGCGAATTTTAACAAAATATTAACGCTTACAATTTAGGTGGCACTTTTC
GGGGAAATGTGCGCGGAACCCCTATTTGTTTATTTTTCTAAATACATTCAAATATGTATCCGCTCATGAG
ACAATAACCCTGATAAATGCTTCAATAATATTGAAAAAGGAAGAGTATGAGTATTCAACATTTCCGTGTC
GCCCTTATTCCCTTTTTTGCGGCATTTTGCCTTCCTGTTTTTGCTCACCCAGAAACGCTGGTGAAAGTAA
AAGATGCTGAAGATCAGTTGGGTGCACGAGTGGGTTACATCGAACTGGATCTCAACAGCGGTAAGATCCT
TGAGAGTTTTCGCCCCGAAGAACGTTTTCCAATGATGAGCACTTTTAAAGTTCTGCTATGTGGCGCGGTA
TTATCCCGTATTGACGCCGGGCAAGAGCAACTCGGTCGCCGCATACACTATTCTCAGAATGACTTGGTTG
AGTACTCACCAGTCACAGAAAAGCATCTTACGGATGGCATGACAGTAAGAGAATTATGCAGTGCTGCCAT
AACCATGAGTGATAACACTGCGGCCAACTTACTTCTGACAACGATCGGAGGACCGAAGGAGCTAACCGCT
TTTTTGCACAACATGGGGGATCATGTAACTCGCCTTGATCGTTGGGAACCGGAGCTGAATGAAGCCATAC
CAAACGACGAGCGTGACACCACGATGCCTGTAGCAATGGCAACAACGTTGCGCAAACTATTAACTGGCGA
ACTACTTACTCTAGCTTCCCGGCAACAATTAATAGACTGGATGGAGGCGGATAAAGTTGCAGGACCACTT
CTGCGCTCGGCCCTTCCGGCTGGCTGGTTTATTGCTGATAAATCTGGAGCCGGTGAGCGTGGGTCTCGCG
GTATCATTGCAGCACTGGGGCCAGATGGTAAGCCCTCCCGTATCGTAGTTATCTACACGACGGGGAGTCA
GGCAACTATGGATGAACGAAATAGACAGATCGCTGAGATAGGTGCCTCACTGATTAAGCATTGGTAACTG
TCAGACCAAGTTTACTCATATATACTTTAGATTGATTTAAAACTTCATTTTTAATTTAAAAGGATCTAGG
TGAAGATCCTTTTTGATAATCTCATGACCAAAATCCCTTAACGTGAGTTTTCGTTCCACTGAGCGTCAGA
CCCCGTAGAAAAGATCAAAGGATCTTCTTGAGATCCTTTTTTTCTGCGCGTAATCTGCTGCTTGCAAACA
AAAAAACCACCGCTACCAGCGGTGGTTTGTTTGCCGGATCAAGAGCTACCAACTCTTTTTCCGAAGGTAA
CTGGCTTCAGCAGAGCGCAGATACCAAATACTGTTCTTCTAGTGTAGCCGTAGTTAGGCCACCACTTCAA
GAACTCTGTAGCACCGCCTACATACCTCGCTCTGCTAATCCTGTTACCAGTGGCTGCTGCCAGTGGCGAT
AAGTCGTGTCTTACCGGGTTGGACTCAAGACGATAGTTACCGGATAAGGCGCAGCGGTCGGGCTGAACGG
GGGGTTCGTGCACACAGCCCAGCTTGGAGCGAACGACCTACACCGAACTGAGATACCTACAGCGTGAGCT
ATGAGAAAGCGCCACGCTTCCCGAAGGGAGAAAGGCGGACAGGTATCCGGTAAGCGGCAGGGTCGGAACA
GGAGAGCGCACGAGGGAGCTTCCAGGGGGAAACGCCTGGTATCTTTATAGTCCTGTCGGGTTTCGCCACC
TCTGACTTGAGCGTCGATTTTTGTGATGCTCGTCAGGGGGGCGGAGCCTATGGAAAAACGCCAGCAACGC
GGCCTTTTTACGGTTCCTGGCCTTTTGCTGGCCTTTTGCTCACATGTTCTTTCCTGCGTTATCCCCTGAT
TCTGTGGATAACCGTATTACCGCCTTTGAGTGAGCTGATACCGCTCGCCGCAGCCGAACGACCGAGCGCA
GCGAGTCAGTGAGCGAGGAAGCGGAAGAGCGCCCAATACGCAAACCGCCTCTCCCCGCGCGTTGGCCGAT
TCATTAATGCAGCTGGCACGACAGGTTTCCCGACTGGAAAGCGGGCAGTGAGCGCAACGCAATTAATGTG
AGTTAGCTCACTCATTAGGCACCCCAGGCTTTACACTTTATGCTTCCGGCTCGTATGTTGTGTGGAATTG
TGAGCGGATAACAATTTCACACAGGAAACAGCTATGACCATGATTACGCCAAGCGCGCAATTAACCCTCA
CTAAAGGGAACAAAAGCTGGAGCTGCAAGC
Features (pLannotate 1.2.2; 31 found; start..end, strand, type, name):
      5..231     +  promoter       RSV promoter: Rous sarcoma virus enhancer/promoter
    232..412     +  LTR            5' LTR (truncated): truncated 5' long terminal repeat (LTR) from HIV-1
    459..584     +  misc_feature   HIV-1 Ψ: packaging signal of human immunodeficiency virus type 1
    568..931     +  CDS            HIV-1 gag (fragment): gag protein from human immunodeficiency virus 1; gag
   1077..1310    +  misc_feature   RRE: The Rev response element (RRE) of HIV-1 allows for Rev-dependent mRNA export from the nucleus to the cytoplasm.
   1687..1713    +  CDS            Rev (fragment): human immunodeficiency virus 1 (HIV-1) Rev protein; rev; enhances nuclear export of unspliced and incompletely spliced viral mRNAs
   1720..1743    +  promoter       SV40 promoter (fragment): SV40 early promoter
   1744..1815    +  promoter       SV40 promoter (fragment): SV40 enhancer and early promoter
   1839..1974    +  rep_origin     SV40 ori: SV40 origin of replication
   2020..2616    +  CDS            PuroR (fragment): puromycin N-acetyltransferase; pac from Streptomyces; confers resistance to puromycin
   2665..2782    +  misc_feature   cPPT/CTS: central polypurine tract and central termination sequence of HIV-1
   2847..2913    +  CDS            small t antigen (fragment): SV40 (simian virus 40) small t antigen
   2920..4098    +  promoter       EF-1α promoter: strong constitutive promoter for human elongation factor EF-1α
   4115..5053    +  CDS            ZSCAN30 (fragment): ZSC30_HUMAN - Also known as ZNF397OS. Experimental evidence at protein level: Swiss-Prot protein existence level 1. May be involved in transcriptional regulation. From Homo sapiens (Human).
   5612..5665    +  promoter       U6 promoter (fragment): RNA polymerase III promoter for human U6 snRNA
   5707..6295    +  misc_feature   WPRE: woodchuck hepatitis virus posttranscriptional regulatory element
   6346..6365    +  misc_feature   cPPT/CTS (fragment): central polypurine tract and central termination sequence of HIV-1
   6367..6600    +  LTR            3' LTR (ΔU3): self-inactivating 3' long terminal repeat (LTR) from HIV-1
   6678..6799    +  polyA_signal   SV40 poly(A) signal: SV40 polyadenylation signal
   6839..6974    +  rep_origin     SV40 ori: SV40 origin of replication
   6995..7013    -  promoter       T7 promoter: promoter for bacteriophage T7 RNA polymerase
   7021..7176    +  CDS            lacZα (fragment): LacZα fragment of β-galactosidase; lacZ fragment
   7181..7609    +  rep_origin     f1 ori (sequence partly withheld): f1 bacteriophage origin of replication; arrow indicates direction of (+) strand synthesis
   7662..7766    +  promoter       AmpR promoter: bla
   7767..8627    +  CDS            AmpR: β-lactamase; bla; confers resistance to ampicillin, carbenicillin, and related antibiotics
   8798..9386    +  rep_origin     ori: high-copy-number ColE1/pMB1/pBR322/pUC origin of replication
   9569..9661    +  CDS            lacI (fragment): lac repressor; lacI; The lac repressor binds to the lac operator to inhibit transcription in E. coli. This inhibition can be relieved by adding lactose or isopropyl-β-D-thiogalactopyranoside (IPTG).
   9674..9695    +  protein_bind   CAP binding site: CAP binding activates transcription in the presence of cAMP. E. coli catabolite activator protein
   9710..9740    +  promoter       lac promoter: promoter for the E. coli lac operon
   9748..9764    +  protein_bind   lac operator: The lac repressor binds to the lac operator to inhibit transcription in E. coli. This inhibition can be relieved by adding lactose or isopropyl-β-D-thiogalactopyranoside (IPTG). lac repressor encoded by lacI
   9809..9827    +  promoter       T3 promoter: promoter for bacteriophage T3 RNA polymerase
