[The description below was written by a language model from this plasmid's Addgene catalogue record and pLannotate feature annotations shown in this document.]
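Description:
TFORF0438 is a third-generation-style, self-inactivating lentiviral expression plasmid built on the pLX_TRC317 backbone. It carries the human zinc-finger/SCAN-domain transcription factor ZSCAN30 (also known as ZNF397OS) and belongs to a barcoded transcription factor ORF collection. In bacteria it is maintained as a high-copy plasmid through a ColE1/pUC-type origin and selected with ampicillin via β-lactamase. An f1 origin and remnants of a lac/lacZα cloning region with flanking T7 and T3 promoters are also present. The depositor warns that the plasmid can recombine, which is a common issue with LTR-containing vectors.

The viral genome is transcribed in packaging cells from an RSV promoter fused to a truncated HIV-1 5' LTR. This is followed by the Ψ packaging signal with a partial gag sequence, the Rev response element for Rev-dependent nuclear export, and a cPPT/CTS. The genome ends in a ΔU3 3' LTR that inactivates LTR-driven transcription after integration, followed by an SV40 polyadenylation signal. Two expression units sit between the LTRs. An SV40 early promoter drives puromycin N-acetyltransferase for selection of transduced mammalian cells. A strong constitutive EF-1α promoter drives the ZSCAN30 ORF, with a downstream WPRE to enhance transcript stability and expression.

The automated annotation matches only part of the stated 1,586 bp insert to ZSCAN30. It does not mark the unique 24-bp barcode described in the catalogue entry, so the barcode's exact position is not given. The barcode allows the transcription factor to be identified in pooled overexpression screens, such as those for factors that direct cell differentiation.
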