Addgene plasmid #142624: TFORF0438
Purpose: Lentiviral vector for overexpressing transcription factor ORFs with unique 24-bp barcodes. Barcodes facilitate identification of transcription factors in pooled screens.
Depositing lab: Feng Zhang. Depositing organization: Broad Institute. Publication: A transcription factor atlas of directed differentiation. Joung J, Ma S, Tay T, Geiger-Schuller KR, Kirchgatterer PC, Verdine VK, Guo B, Arias-Garcia MA, Allen WE, Singh A, Kuksenko O, Abudayyeh OO, Gootenberg JS, Fu Z, Macrae RK, Buenrostro JD, Regev A, Zhang F. Cell. 2023 Jan 5;186(1):209-229.e26. doi: 10.1016/j.cell.2022.11.026. PubMed 36608654.
Backbone
  Vector backbone: pLX_TRC317
  Backbone manufacturer: Broad Institute Genetic Perturbation Platform
  Backbone size w/o insert (bp): 8264
  Vector type: Mammalian Expression, Lentiviral
  Selectable markers: Puromycin
Growth in bacteria
  Bacterial resistance: Ampicillin, 100 μg/mL
  Growth temperature: 37°C
  Growth strain: NEB Stable
  Copy number: High Copy
Gene/Insert
  Gene/Insert name: ZSCAN30
  Species: H. sapiens (human)
  Insert size (bp): 1586
  Entrez Gene: ZSCAN30 (a.k.a. ZNF-WYM, ZNF397OS, ZNF917)
  Promoter: EF1a
  Cloning method: Unknown
  Sequencing primers: 5′ GGGTGGAGACTGAAGTTAGGCCAG; 3′ CACATAGCGTAAAAGGAGCAACATAG
Terms and licenses: Academic/Nonprofit Terms; Industry Terms: Not Available to Industry
Depositor comments: NM_001166012,NM_001112734,XM_006722371,XM_017025515,XM_005258183,ENST00000333206,ENST00000420878 . The transcription factor ORF portion of this plasmid was synthesized by Genewiz. Please test multiple small colonies in case of plasmid recombination. To make this collection available in a timely manner, a portion of this collection was not fully sequenced by Addgene. If an Addgene verified full plasmid sequence is not available, please contact us prior to placing an order to request the full sequence.
How to cite: TFORF0438 was a gift from Feng Zhang (Addgene plasmid # 142624 ; http://n2t.net/addgene:142624 ; RRID:Addgene_142624)
