>Addgene plasmid #142624 | TFORF0438 | depositor partial sequence | sequence record 280010 | Insert
ACCGCCACCATGTCAGGAGAGGCCACAGTCTTGGCCTACCATGCTCCAGAAGAACAGGAAGGACTTCTAG
TTGTCAAGGTTGAAGAAGAAAATTATGTTTTGGACCAGGACTTTGGCCTTCAGGAAAACCCCTGGAGCCA
AGAGGTATTCCGGCAGAAGTTCAGGCAGTTTAGTTACTCTGACTCCACTGGCCCTCGGGAGGCTCTGAGC
CGGCTGCGAGAGCTTTGCTGTCAGTGGTTGAGGCCGGAGGTGCACTCCAAGGAGCAGATCCTGGAGCTGC
TGATGTTGGAGCAGTTCCTGGCCATCCTTCCTGAGGAGCTGCAAGCTTGGCTGCGAGAGCATCGGCCAGA
GAATGGAGAGGAAGCTGTGACTATGCTGGAGGAGCTGGAAAAAGAACTGGAGGAGCCAAGGCAACAGGAC
ACAACTCATGGCCAAGAAATGTTCTGGCAGGAAATGACATCCACAGGAGCACTGAAGTCTCTGTCTCTGA
ATAGCCCGGTGCAGCCCTTAGAGAACCAGTGCAAGACTGAGACTCAGGAGTCCCAGGCTTTCCAGGAGAG
AGATGGCAGGATGGTGGCTGGCAAAGTGTTGATGGCAAAGCAAGAAATTGTTGAATGTGTAGCCTCAGCA
GCTATGATATCGCCGGGAAAACTTCCTGGAGAAACACATTCCCAACGGATAGCTGAAGAAGCTTTGGGAG
GTCTGGACAACTCTAAGAAGCAAAAGGGAAATGCTGCAGGGAACAAAATCAGTCAGCTTCCTTCCCAGGA
CAGACATTTCAGTCTGGCAACCTTCAACAGAAGAATCCCCACAGAACACAGTGTCCTTGAATCTCATGAG
AGTGAAGGAAGTTTCAGTATGAATTCAAATGATATTACACAACAGAGCGTTGACACTAGGGAAAAGCTCT
ATGAGTGCTTTGACTGTGGGAAGGCCTTTTGCCAGAGCTCAAAGCTGATTAGACATCAGAGAATTCATAC
TGGAGAGAGACCTTATGCATGTAAAGAATGTGGCAAAGCCTTCAGTTTGAGCTCAGACCTTGTTAGACAT
CAGAGAATTCATAGTGGTGAAAAACCCTATGAATGTTGTGAATGTGGAAAAGCCTTCAGGGGCAGTTCAG
AGCTCATCAGGCATCGGAGAATCCACACTGGAGAGAAGCCTTATGAATGTGGAGAATGTGGGAAGGCCTT
CAGCCGGAGCTCAGCCCTTATTCAGCATAAGAAAATTCACACTGGAGATAAAAGCTATGAATGTATTGCA
TGTGGTAAGGCTTTTGGTAGGAGTTCTATCCTTATTGAACATCAAAGAATTCACACTGGAGAGAAACCTT
ATGAATGTAATGAATGTGGAAAATCCTTCAATCAGAGCTCAGCCCTCACCCAGCACCAGAGAATTCACAC
TGGAGAGAAGCCTTATGAATGTAGTGAATGTAGAAAAACATTTAGGCATAGGTCAGGCCTTATGCAGCAT
CAGAGAACACACACCAGAGTTTAGTAATGAACTAGTCCGTAACTTGAAAGTATTTCGATTTCTTGGCTTT
ATATATCTTGTGGAAAGGACGAACTCCGTAAGTCGGGTGGGTGTTC
