>Addgene plasmid #142624 | TFORF0438 | depositor partial sequence | sequence record 280011 | Barcode
ACTCCGTAAGTCGGGTGGGTGTTC
